Addgene plasmid #21156: pCS2-mkgDUX4
Depositing lab: Stephen Tapscott. Depositing organization: Fred Hutchinson Cancer Center. Publication: RNA transcripts, miRNA-sized fragments and proteins produced from D4Z4 units: new candidates for the pathophysiology of facioscapulohumeral dystrophy. Snider L, Asawachaicharn A, Tyler AE, Geng LN, Petek LM, Maves L, Miller DG, Lemmers RJ, Winokur ST, Tawil R, van der Maarel SM, Filippova GN, Tapscott SJ. Hum Mol Genet. 2009 Jul 1;18(13):2414-30. doi: 10.1093/hmg/ddp180. Epub 2009 Apr 9. PubMed 19359275.
Backbone
  Vector backbone: pCS2
  Backbone size w/o insert (bp): 4095
  Vector type: Mammalian Expression, Bacterial Expression
Growth in bacteria
  Bacterial resistance: Ampicillin, 100 μg/mL
  Growth temperature: 37°C
  Growth strain: DH5alpha
  Copy number: High Copy
Gene/Insert
  Gene/Insert name: DUX4 (alt name: double homeobox, 4)
  Species: H. sapiens (human)
  Insert size (bp): 1523
  GenBank ID: FJ439133
  Entrez Gene: DUX4 (a.k.a. DUX4L)
  Cloning method: Restriction Enzyme; 5′ cloning site ClaI (destroyed during cloning); 3′ cloning site EcoRI (not destroyed)
  Sequencing primers: 5′ SP6; 3′ T7
Terms and licenses: Academic/Nonprofit Terms; Industry Terms: Not Available to Industry
How to cite: pCS2-mkgDUX4 was a gift from Stephen Tapscott (Addgene plasmid # 21156 ; http://n2t.net/addgene:21156 ; RRID:Addgene_21156)
