[The description below was written by a language model from this plasmid's Addgene catalogue record and pLannotate feature annotations shown in this document.]
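Description:
pCS2-mkgDUX4 is a human DUX4 (double homeobox 4) expression plasmid built on the pCS2 backbone, a multipurpose vector catalogued for mammalian and bacterial expression. It is propagated in E. coli as a high-copy plasmid through a ColE1/pUC-type origin and selected with ampicillin via the β-lactamase gene and its native promoter. An f1 phage origin is also present, along with remnants of the parental cloning vector (lacZα and lacI fragments, lac promoter, lac operator and CAP binding site) that have no evident role in the payload.

The roughly 1.5 kb DUX4 insert was cloned between ClaI (destroyed) and EcoRI sites. It lies downstream of the simian cytomegalovirus IE94 enhancer/promoter, which drives strong constitutive transcription in vertebrate cells. An SV40 polyadenylation signal follows the insert, although the annotation tool reports it on the minus strand. The annotated DUX4 coding region spans about 1.27 kb, which is consistent with a long open reading frame, although the feature table's database note mostly discusses the properties of a shorter isoform. About 290 bp lie between the SP6 promoter and the annotated start of the coding sequence, so the insert appears to carry upstream sequence. The record does not explain this, nor does it define the "mkg" designation. No epitope tag or reporter is annotated.

An SP6 promoter immediately upstream of the insert allows in vitro synthesis of sense RNA, a standard pCS2 feature used to make mRNA for injection or in vitro translation. A partial T7 promoter and a T3 promoter lie downstream in the opposite orientation. The associated publication concerns transcripts and proteins produced from D4Z4 repeat units in facioscapulohumeral dystrophy, which suggests the plasmid is used to express DUX4 for studies of that disease.
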