Features (pLannotate 1.2.2; 15 found; start..end, strand, type, name):
    234..822     -  rep_origin     ori: high-copy-number ColE1/pMB1/pBR322/pUC origin of replication
    993..1853    -  CDS            AmpR: β-lactamase; bla; confers resistance to ampicillin, carbenicillin, and related antibiotics
   1854..1958    -  promoter       AmpR promoter: bla
   2011..2439    -  rep_origin     f1 ori (sequence partly withheld): f1 bacteriophage origin of replication; arrow indicates direction of (+) strand synthesis
   2444..2510    -  CDS            lacZα (fragment): LacZα fragment of β-galactosidase; lacZ fragment
   2517..3494    +  promoter       CMV IE94 promoter: enhancer/promoter region of simian cytomegalovirus major immediate early transcription unit IE94
   3529..3547    +  promoter       SP6 promoter: promoter for bacteriophage SP6 RNA polymerase
   3837..5108    +  CDS            DUX4: DUX4_HUMAN - Also known as DUX10. Experimental evidence at protein level: Swiss-Prot protein existence level 1. [Isoform 2]: Probably inactive as a transcriptional activator, due to the absence of the C-terminal region that is important for transcriptional activation. Can inhibit transcriptional activation mediated by isoform 1. Heterologous expression of isoform 2 has no deleterious effect on cell survival. From Homo sapiens (Human).
   5146..5163    -  promoter       T7 promoter (fragment): promoter for bacteriophage T7 RNA polymerase
   5168..5302    -  polyA_signal   SV40 poly(A) signal: SV40 polyadenylation signal
   5415..5433    -  promoter       T3 promoter: promoter for bacteriophage T3 RNA polymerase
   5478..5494    -  protein_bind   lac operator: The lac repressor binds to the lac operator to inhibit transcription in E. coli. This inhibition can be relieved by adding lactose or isopropyl-β-D-thiogalactopyranoside (IPTG). lac repressor encoded by lacI
   5502..5532    -  promoter       lac promoter: promoter for the E. coli lac operon
   5547..5568    -  protein_bind   CAP binding site: CAP binding activates transcription in the presence of cAMP. E. coli catabolite activator protein
   5581..51      -  CDS            lacI (fragment) (across the origin): lac repressor; lacI; The lac repressor binds to the lac operator to inhibit transcription in E. coli. This inhibition can be relieved by adding lactose or isopropyl-β-D-thiogalactopyranoside (IPTG).
>Addgene plasmid #21156 | pCS2-mkgDUX4 | addgene full sequence | sequence record 158632 | Addgene NGS result
CATTAATGAATCGGCCAACGCGCGGGGAGAGGCGGTTTGCGTATTGGGCGCTCTTCCGCTTCCTCGCTCA
CTGACTCGCTGCGCTCGGTCGTTCGGCTGCGGCGAGCGGTATCAGCTCACTCAAAGGCGGTAATACGGTT
ATCCACAGAATCAGGGGATAACGCAGGAAAGAACATGTGAGCAAAAGGCCAGCAAAAGGCCAGGAACCGT
AAAAAGGCCGCGTTGCTGGCGTTTTTCCATAGGCTCCGCCCCCCTGACGAGCATCACAAAAATCGACGCT
CAAGTCAGAGGTGGCGAAACCCGACAGGACTATAAAGATACCAGGCGTTTCCCCCTGGAAGCTCCCTCGT
GCGCTCTCCTGTTCCGACCCTGCCGCTTACCGGATACCTGTCCGCCTTTCTCCCTTCGGGAAGCGTGGCG
CTTTCTCATAGCTCACGCTGTAGGTATCTCAGTTCGGTGTAGGTCGTTCGCTCCAAGCTGGGCTGTGTGC
ACGAACCCCCCGTTCAGCCCGACCGCTGCGCCTTATCCGGTAACTATCGTCTTGAGTCCAACCCGGTAAG
ACACGACTTATCGCCACTGGCAGCAGCCACTGGTAACAGGATTAGCAGAGCGAGGTATGTAGGCGGTGCT
ACAGAGTTCTTGAAGTGGTGGCCTAACTACGGCTACACTAGAAGAACAGTATTTGGTATCTGCGCTCTGC
TGAAGCCAGTTACCTTCGGAAAAAGAGTTGGTAGCTCTTGATCCGGCAAACAAACCACCGCTGGTAGCGG
TGGTTTTTTTGTTTGCAAGCAGCAGATTACGCGCAGAAAAAAAGGATCTCAAGAAGATCCTTTGATCTTT
TCTACGGGGTCTGACGCTCAGTGGAACGAAAACTCACGTTAAGGGATTTTGGTCATGAGATTATCAAAAA
GGATCTTCACCTAGATCCTTTTAAATTAAAAATGAAGTTTTAAATCAATCTAAAGTATATATGAGTAAAC
TTGGTCTGACAGTTACCAATGCTTAATCAGTGAGGCACCTATCTCAGCGATCTGTCTATTTCGTTCATCC
ATAGTTGCCTGACTCCCCGTCGTGTAGATAACTACGATACGGGAGGGCTTACCATCTGGCCCCAGTGCTG
CAATGATACCGCGAGACCCACGCTCACCGGCTCCAGATTTATCAGCAATAAACCAGCCAGCCGGAAGGGC
CGAGCGCAGAAGTGGTCCTGCAACTTTATCCGCCTCCATCCAGTCTATTAATTGTTGCCGGGAAGCTAGA
GTAAGTAGTTCGCCAGTTAATAGTTTGCGCAACGTTGTTGCCATTGCTACAGGCATCGTGGTGTCACGCT
CGTCGTTTGGTATGGCTTCATTCAGCTCCGGTTCCCAACGATCAAGGCGAGTTACATGATCCCCCATGTT
GTGCAAAAAAGCGGTTAGCTCCTTCGGTCCTCCGATCGTTGTCAGAAGTAAGTTGGCCGCAGTGTTATCA
CTCATGGTTATGGCAGCACTGCATAATTCTCTTACTGTCATGCCATCCGTAAGATGCTTTTCTGTGACTG
GTGAGTACTCAACCAAGTCATTCTGAGAATAGTGTATGCGGCGACCGAGTTGCTCTTGCCCGGCGTCAAT
ACGGGATAATACCGCGCCACATAGCAGAACTTTAAAAGTGCTCATCATTGGAAAACGTTCTTCGGGGCGA
AAACTCTCAAGGATCTTACCGCTGTTGAGATCCAGTTCGATGTAACCCACTCGTGCACCCAACTGATCTT
CAGCATCTTTTACTTTCACCAGCGTTTCTGGGTGAGCAAAAACAGGAAGGCAAAATGCCGCAAAAAAGGG
AATAAGGGCGACACGGAAATGTTGAATACTCATACTCTTCCTTTTTCAATATTATTGAAGCATTTATCAG
GGTTATTGTCTCATGAGCGGATACATATTTGAATGTATTTAGAAAAATAAACAAATAGGGGTTCCGCGCA
CATTTCCCCGAAAAGTGCCACCTAAATTGTAAGCGTTAATATTTTGTTAAAATTCGCGTTAAATTTTTGT
TAAATCAGCTCATTTTTTAACCAATAGGCCGAAATCGGCAAAATCCCTTATAAATCAAAAGAATAGACCG
AGATAGGGT
[37 nt withheld, positions 2110-2146]
AAAGAACGTGGACTCCAACGTCAAAGG
[49 nt withheld, positions 2174-2222]
T
[91 nt withheld, positions 2224-2314]
G
[124 nt withheld, positions 2316-2439]
CCCATTCGCCATTCAGGCTGCGCAACTGTTGGGAAGGGCGATCGGTGCGGGCCTCTTCGCTATTACGCCA
GTCGACCGCCAATTCAATATGGCGTATATGGACTCATGCCAATTCAATATGGTGGATCTGGACCTGTGCC
AATTCAATATGGCGTATATGGACTCGTGCCAATTCAATATGGTGGATCTGGACCCCAGCCAATTCAATAT
GGCGGACTTGGCACCATGCCAATTCAATATGGCGGACCTGGCACTGTGCCAACTGGGGAGGGGTCTACTT
GGCACGGTGCCAAGTTTGAGGAGGGGTCTTGGCCCTGTGCCAAGTCCGCCATATTGAATTGGCATGGTGC
CAATAATGGCGGCCATATTGGCTATATGCCAGGATCAATATATAGGCAATATCCAATATGGCCCTATGCC
AATATGGCTATTGGCCAGGTTCAATACTATGTATTGGCCCTATGCCATATAGTATTCCATATATGGGTTT
TCCTATTGACGTAGATAGCCCCTCCCAATGGGCGGTCCCATATACCATATATGGGGCTTCCTAATACCGC
CCATAGCCACTCCCCCATTGACGTCAATGGTCTCTATATATGGTCTTTCCTATTGACGTCATATGGGCGG
TCCTATTGACGTATATGGCGCCTCCCCCATTGACGTCAATTACGGTAAATGGCCCGCCTGGCTCAATGCC
CATTGACGTCAATAGGACCACCCACCATTGACGTCAATGGGATGGCTCATTGCCCATTCATATCCGTTCT
CACGCCCCCTATTGACGTCAATGACGGTAAATGGCCCACTTGGCAGTACATCAATATCTATTAATAGTAA
CTTGGCAAGTACATTACTATTGGAAGTACGCCAGGGTACATTGGCAGTACTCCCATTGACGTCAATGGCG
GTAAATGGCCCGCGATGGCTGCCAAGTACATCCCCATTGACGTCAATGGGGAGGGGCAATGACGCAAATG
GGCGTTCCATTGACGTAAATGGGCGGTAGGCGTGCCTAATGGGAGGTCTATATAAGCAATGCTCGTTTAG
GGAACCGCCATTCTGCCTGGGGACGTCGGAGCAAGCTTGATTTAGGTGACACTATAGAATACAAGCTACT
TGTTCTTTTTGCAGGATCCCATCGATCCAGGCCTCGACGCCCTGGGTCCCTTCCGGGGTGGGGCGGGCTG
TCCCAGGGGGGCTCACCGCCATTCATGAAGGGGTGGAGCCTGCCTGCCTGTGGGCCTTTACAAGGGCGGC
TGGCTGGCTGGCTGGCTGTCCGGGCAGGCCTCCTGGCTGCACCTGCCGCAGTGCACAGTCCGGCTGAGGT
GCACGGGAGCCCGCCGGCCTCTCTCTGCCCGCGTCCGTCCGTGAAATTCCGGCCGGGGCTCACCGCGATG
GCCCTCCCGACACCCTCGGACAGCACCCTCCCCGCGGAAGCCCGGGGACGAGGACGGCGACGGAGACTCG
TTTGGACCCCGAGCCAAAGCGAGGCCCTGCGAGCCTGCTTTGAGCGGAACCCGTACCCGGGCATCGCCAC
CAGAGAACGGCTGGCCCAGGCCATCGGCATTCCGGAGCCCAGGGTCCAGATTTGGTTTCAGAATGAGAGG
TCACGCCAGCTGAGGCAGCACCGGCGGGAATCTCGGCCCTGGCCCGGGAGACGCGGCCCGCCAGAAGGCC
GGCGAAAGCGGACCGCCGTCACCGGATCCCAGACCGCCCTGCTCCTCCGAGCCTTTGAGAAGGATCGCTT
TCCAGGCATCGCCGCCCGGGAGGAGCTGGCCAGAGAGACGGGCCTCCCGGAGTCCAGGATTCAGATCTGG
TTTCAGAATCGAAGGGCCAGGCACCCGGGACAGGGTGGCAGGGCGCCCGCGCAGGCAGGCGGCCTGTGCA
GCGCGGCCCCCGGCGGGGGTCACCCTGCTCCCTCGTGGGTCGCCTTCGCCCACACCGGCGCGTGGGGAAC
GGGGCTTCCCGCACCCCACGTGCCCTGCGCGCCTGGGGCTCTCCCACAGGGGGCTTTCGTGAGCCAGGCA
GCGAGGGCCGCCCCCGCGCTGCAGCCCAGCCAGGCCGCGCCGGCAGAGGGGATCTCCCAACCTGCCCCGG
CGCGCGGGGATTTCGCCTACGCCGCCCCGGCTCCTCCGGACGGGGCGCTCTCCCACCCTCAGGCTCCTCG
CTGGCCTCCGCACCCGGGCAAAAGCCGGGAGGACCGGGACCCGCAGCGCGACGGCCTGCCGGGCCCCTGC
GCGGTGGCACAGCCTGGGCCCGCTCAAGCGGGGCCGCAGGGCCAAGGGGTGCTTGCGCCACCCACGTCCC
AGGGGAGTCCGTGGTGGGGCTGGGGCCGGGGTCCCCAGGTCGCCGGGGCGGCGTGGGAACCCCAAGCCGG
GGCAGCTCCACCTCCCCAGCCCGCGCCCCCGGACGCCTCCGCCTCCGCGCGGCAGGGGCAGATGCAAGGC
ATCCCGGCGCCCTCCCAGGCGCTCCAGGAGCCGGCGCCCTGGTCTGCACTCCCCTGCGGCCTGCTGCTGG
ATGAGCTCCTGGCGAGCCCGGAGTTTCTGCAGCAGGCGCAACCTCTCCTAGAAACGGAGGCCCCGGGGGA
GCTGGAGGCCTCGGAAGAGGCCGCCTCGCTGGAAGCACCCCTCAGCGAGGAAGAATACCGGGCTCTGCTG
GAGGAGCTTTAGAAGGGCGAATTCAAGGCCTCTCGAGCCTCTAGAACTATAGTGAGTCGTATTACGTAGA
TCCAGACATGATAAGATACATTGATGAGTTTGGACAAACCACAACTAGAATGCAGTGAAAAAAATGCTTT
ATTTGTGAAATTTGTGATGCTATTGCTTTATTTGTAACCATTATAAGCTGCAATAAACAAGTTAACAACA
ACAATTGCATTCATTTTATGTTTCAGGTTCAGGGGGAGGTGTGGGAGGTTTTTTAATTCGCGGCCGCGGC
GCCAATGCATTGGGCCCGGTACCCAGCTTTTGTTCCCTTTAGTGAGGGTTAATTGCGCGCTTGGCGTAAT
CATGGTCATAGCTGTTTCCTGTGTGAAATTGTTATCCGCTCACAATTCCACACAACATACGAGCCGGGAG
CATAAAGTGTAAAGCCTGGGGTGCCTAATGAGTGAGCTAACTCACATTAATTGCGTTGCGCTCACTGCCC
GCTTTCCAGTCGGGAAACCTGTCGTGCCAGCTG
