>Addgene plasmid #21156 | pCS2-mkgDUX4 | addgene partial sequence | sequence record 27358 | 21156 with SP6
GGATCCCATCGATCCAGGCCTCGACGCCCTGGGTCCCTTCCGGGGTGGGGCGGGCTGTCCCAGGGGGGCT
CACCGCCATTCATGAAGGGGTGGAGCCTGCCTGCCTGTGGGCCTTTACAAGGGCGGCTGGCTGGCTGGCT
GGCTGTCCGGGCAGGCCTCCTGGCTGCACCTGCCGCAGTGCACAGTCCGGCTGAGGTGCACGGGAGCCCG
CCGGCCTCTCTCTGCCCGCGTCCGTCCGTGAAATTCCGGCCGGGGCTCACCGCGATGGCCCTCCCGACAC
CCTCGGACAGCACCCTCCCCGCGGAAGCCCGGGGACGAGGACGGCGACGGAGACTCGTTTGGACCCCGAG
CCAAAGCGAGGCCCTGCGAGCCTGCTTTGAGCGGAACCCGTACCCGGGCATCGCCACCAGAGAACGGCTG
GCCCAGGCCATCGGCATTCCGGAGCCCAGGGTCCAGATTTGGTTTCAGAATGAGAGGTCACGCCAGCTGA
GGCAGCACCGGCGGGAATCTCGGCCCTGGCCCGGGAGACGCGGCCCGCCAGAAGGCCGGCGAAAGCGGAC
CGCCGTCACCGGATCCCAGACCGCCCTGCTCCTCCGAGCCTTTGAGAAGGATCGCTTTCCAGGCATCG
